>Addgene plasmid #117774 | pPRISM-Stop-cmlc2-TagBFP | addgene full sequence | sequence record 227539 | Addgene NGS Result
CGGGTTTCGCCACCTCTGACTTGAGCGTCGATTTTTGTGATGCTCGTCAGGGGGGCGGAGCCTATGGAAA
AACGCCAGCAACGCGGCCTTTTTACGGTTCCTGGCCTTTTGCTGGCCTTTTGCTCACATGTTCTTTCCTG
CGTTATCCCCTGATTCTGTGGATAACCGTATTACCGCCTTTGAGTGAGCTGATACCGCTCGCCGCAGCCG
AACGACCGAGCGCAGCGAGTCAGTGAGCGAGGAAGCGGAACAGATTTAAATGGTACCGAGCAGAGGTGTA
AAAAGTACTCAAAAATTTTACTCAAGTGAAAGTACAAGTACTTAGGGAAAATTTTACTCAATTAAAAGTA
AAAGTATCTGGCTAGAATCTTACTTGAGTAAAAGTAAAAAAGTACTCCATTAAAATTGTACTTGAGTATT
AAGGAAGTAAAAGTAAAAGCAAGAAAGAAAACTAGAGTGGTCTCCCTTTAGTGAGGGTCAATTGATGGGA
GGCGTTCGGGCCACAGCGGACACGCAGGTGCGCAACGCAATTAATGTGAGTTAGCTCACTCATTAGGCAC
CCCAGGCTTTACACTTTATGCTTCCGGCTCGTATGTTGTGTGGAATTGTGAGCGGATAACAATTTCACAC
AGGAAACAGCTATGACCATGATTACGCCAAGCGCGCAATTAACCCTCACTAAAGGGAACAAAAGCTGGAG
GACCTCGAGGGGGGGCCCGGTACCCAATTCGCCCTATAGTGAGTCGTATTACGCGCGCTCACTGGCCGTC
GTTTTACAACGTCGTGACTGGGAAAACCCTGGCGTTACCCAACTTAATCGCCTTGCAGCACATCCCCCTT
TCGCCAGCTGGCGTAATAGCGAAGAGGCCCGCACCGATCGCCCTTCCCAACAGTTGCGCAGCCTGAATGG
CGAATGGACCTGCCACACTTCTATAATGATAGGTAGTAATGATTAGTAATGAGACTAGTAATTAAGTCTC
AGCCACCGTTAACTGAACATGTCAAAACCTGTGGAGACTGTTGAGATTTGATGTTCTGAAAAGATAAAGC
CTATAAATAAAATGTTGCCCAAATTTCCTGCCTGATGTTTTTCTTTGTCTTTGCTACATGGCTTTGCTGC
TCGGATCGGCTCACTCTGTGTATGCCACGTTCACTTTGTACTCTCCTTCTCACGGTAGGTTTATTATTTT
TAGATGTGCAGTTAGTTTCTGTGAAATAACACACCACACACTGATATTGTCTGTGCATTGACTTGGTGAG
TGCACATTGTTTTTGATCTTGACATATTTATATTTGATTGATCAGGTGAACTGTGTGAATCTAAAGTGCT
CCATACAGATGTTCTGCATTGAAAATATTCTCATTTTATTAGTGGAAGTGAGTGTATGCCACATCCAATC
AATTTCAGCAAACACCCCAGTATGATTTAATGCAAAAAAATGAAGGTATCAAACACGCATTACTACTTTG
CAGTTAAATATTTAACATTTATTCCAACACGAAAAAAAGCAGTAAATAACACTTTGACAAACACGTCAGG
ACATCTTATTTTTGTCACCCTCACAGGCAATTTAGTATAATATATTATATATATATATATATCATATAAT
AATATTCAGTATAATATATATATATATATCATATTATAATATTCAGTATAATATAAAACACAAACACATA
TATGTATAATATAATATAACATTTTTATTTATTGAGATGCCTCTATGGACCGTGTTATAAGAAGTAAAGA
TCAGGAGAAGTAAACATGAAGTGTAATTATGAATACTGATGTTAAATTAAGCTATGATGAGTTTTCACTG
TTAATTTACCATCTCAATTAAATGTTGATGCCTCCATGACCAAGTTAAGCAGATGAGACTGAGGACAACT
GTAGAAGACAAGATGTTCACTTTGCTGAATATAGCTGGCTTGACAGTTATCTATGACTCTATAAATATAT
ATATATTTTTTTTTTATAAAATGATTTATTTATAACTATATATCCATTTCTCAGACAGGTGCTTCATATC
CCTCACTCCCGTAGCTGTCCATGCTGGATCTGTCCCCGTTGTTTTTAAAAAGCTAAATAAGTTATTAACA
TGACTGCATCCAGCGAGCCAAACCTGTCTGGTGTACAGCTACCAGAGAAGCTTGAGATCCTAGTCACCGG
CGGCATTCATCCATCCTTTTCATCCCTCAAATCTCTCATTCACGTCCCCCTCCCCATCTGCACACTTTAT
CTCATTTTCCACCCTGCTGGAATCTGAGCACTTGTGCAGTTATCAGGGCTCCTGTATTTAGGAGGCTCTG
GGTGTCCATGTAGGGGACGAACAGAAACACTGCAGACCTTTATAGAAGAACAAATGATAAGAGTCCTCAT
ACATAAAGACTCCATTAGAAACGTCAGTGACCCAGGAGCCCAGACCAACAGCAAAGCAGACAGTGAAGGA
TCCACAGCCTGACTAACTCGACAAACCCCCCCAAACCTAAGGTGAGTTGATCTTTAAGCTTTTTACATTT
TCAGCTCGCATATATCAATTCGCGCGCATTGTCACACTAGCACCCACTAGCGGTCAGACTGCAGATTGCA
GCACGAAACAGGAAGCTGACTCCACATGGTCACATGCTCACTGAAGTGTTGACTTCCCTGACAGCTGTGC
ACTTTCTAAACCGGTTTTCTCATTCATTTACAGTTCAGCCGGAATTCACCTCGAGACCATGGCTCCAAAG
AAGAAGCGTAAGGTAACCATGAGCGAGCTGATTAAGGAGAACATGCACATGAAGCTGTACATGGAGGGCA
CCGTGGACAACCATCACTTCAAGTGCACATCCGAGGGCGAAGGCAAGCCCTACGAGGGCACCCAGACCAT
GAGAATCAAGGTGGTCGAGGGCGGCCCTCTCCCCTTCGCCTTCGACATCCTGGCTACTAGCTTCCTCTAC
GGCAGCAAGACCTTCATCAACCACACCCAGGGCATCCCCGACTTCTTCAAGCAGTCCTTCCCTGAGGGCT
TCACATGGGAGAGAGTCACCACATACGAAGACGGGGGCGTGCTGACCGCTACCCAGGACACCAGCCTCCA
GGACGGCTGCCTCATCTACAACGTCAAGATCAGAGGGGTGAACTTCACATCCAACGGCCCTGTGATGCAG
AAGAAAACACTCGGCTGGGAGGCCTTCACCGAGACGCTGTACCCCGCTGACGGCGGCCTGGAAGGCAGAA
ACGACATGGCCCTGAAGCTCGTGGGCGGGAGCCATCTGATCGCAAACATCAAGACCACATATAGATCCAA
GAAACCCGCTAAGAACCTCAAGATGCCTGGCGTCTACTATGTGGACTACAGACTGGAAAGAATCAAGGAG
GCCAACAACGAGACCTACGTCGAGCAGCACGAGGTGGCAGTGGCCAGATACTGCGACCTCCCTAGCAAAC
TGGGGCACAAGCTCAATTAAAGCTGAGATCTGTGCCTTCTAGTTGCCAGCCATCTGTTGTTTGCCCCTCC
CCCGTGCCTTCCTTGACCCTGGAAGGTGCCACTCCCACTGTCCTTTCCTAATAAAATGAGGAAATTGCAT
CGCATTGTCTGAGTAGGTGTCATTCTATTCTGGGGGGTGGGGTGGGGCAGGACAGCAAGGGGGAGGATTG
GGAAGACAATAGCAGGCATGCTGGGGATGCGGTGGGCTCTATGGCTTCTGAGGCGGAAAGAACCAAAGGG
CGAATTAATTCATTGATGAGTTTGGACAAACCACAACTAGAATGCAGTGAAAAAAATGCTTTATTTGTGA
AATTTGTGATGCTATTGCTTTATTTGTAACCATTATAAGCTGCAATAAACAAGTTAACAACAACAATTGC
ATTCATTTTATGTTTCAGGTTCAGGGGGAGGTGTGGGAGGTTTTTTAAAGCAAGTAAAACCTCTACAAAT
GTGGTCATTGATGAGTTTGGACAAACCACAACTAGAATGCAGTGAAAAAAATGCTTTATTTGTGAAATTT
GTGATGCTATTGCTTTATTTGTAACCATTATAAGCTGCAATAAACAAGTTAACAACAACAATTGCATTCA
TTTTATGTTTCAGGTTCAGGGGGAGGTGTGGGAGGTTTTTTAAAGCAAGTAAAACCTCTACAAATGTGGT
CATTCAGATCAATTAACCCTCACCCGGGCTAGCGATGCATGGGAGCTCTGACGTACGTTGTCTAGCAAGG
AAGTGAAGAGCTATCCGGATATATATGTATGTTATCATAACTGTACTGGCTATGTCAGGTGGTAATGACT
GTAACGTTACGTTACTCGTTGTAGGCACGACATTGAATATGCTCTTCTCCGCTGTGGCCCGAACGCCTCC
CGCTAGCGATGGGATCTAATACGACTCACTATAGGGAGACCAAGGGAAAATAGAATGAAGTGATCTCCAA
AAAATAAGTACTTTTTGACTGTAAATAAAATTGTAAGGAGTAAAAAGTACTTTTTTTTCTAAAAAAATGT
AATTAAGTAAAAGTAAAAGTATTGATTTTTAATTGTACTCAAGTAAAGTAAAAATCCCCAAAAATAATAC
TTAAGTACAGTAATCAAGTAAAATTACTCAAGTACTTTACACCTCTGGGATCCAGCTGCATCATGAACAA
TAAAACTGTCTGCTTACATAAACAGTAATACAAGGGGTGTTATGAGCCATATTCAACGGGAAACGTCGAG
GCCGCGATTAAATTCCAACATGGATGCTGATTTATATGGGTATAAATGGGCTCGCGATAATGTCGGGCAA
TCAGGTGCGACAATCTATCGCTTGTATGGGAAGCCCGATGCGCCAGAGTTGTTTCTGAAACATGGCAAAG
GTAGCGTTGCCAATGATGTTACAGATGAGATGGTCAGACTAAACTGGCTGACGGAATTTATGCCTCTTCC
GACCATCAAGCATTTTATCCGTACTCCTGATGATGCATGGTTACTCACCACTGCGATCCCCGGAAAAACA
GCATTCCAGGTATTAGAAGAATATCCTGATTCAGGTGAAAATATTGTTGATGCGCTGGCAGTGTTCCTGC
GCCGGTTGCATTCGATTCCTGTTTGTAATTGTCCTTTTAACAGCGATCGCGTATTTCGTCTCGCTCAGGC
GCAATCACGAATGAATAACGGTTTGGTTGATGCGAGTGATTTTGATGACGAGCGTAATGGCTGGCCTGTT
GAACAAGTCTGGAAAGAAATGCATAAACTTTTGCCATTCTCACCGGATTCAGTCGTCACTCATGGTGATT
TCTCACTTGATAACCTTATTTTTGACGAGGGGAAATTAATAGGTTGTATTGATGTTGGACGAGTCGGAAT
CGCAGACCGATACCAGGATCTTGCCATCCTATGGAACTGCCTCGGTGAGTTTTCTCCTTCATTACAGAAA
CGGCTTTTTCAAAAATATGGTATTGATAATCCTGATATGAATAAATTGCAGTTTCATTTGATGCTCGATG
AGTTTTTCTAATCAGAATTGGTTAATTGGTTGTAACACTGGCAAAAAGGATCTAGGTGAAGATCCTTTTT
GATAATCTCATGACCAAAATCCCTTAACGTGAGTTTTCGTTCCACTGAGCGTCAGACCCCGTAGAAAAGA
TCAAAGGATCTTCTTGAGATCCTTTTTTTCTGCGCGTAATCTGCTGCTTGCAAACAAAAAAACCACCGCT
ACCAGCGGTGGTTTGTTTGCCGGATCAAGAGCTACCAACTCTTTTTCCGAAGGTAACTGGCTTCAGCAGA
GCGCAGATACCAAATACTGTTCTTCTAGTGTAGCCGTAGTTAGGCCACCACTTCAAGAACTCTGTAGCAC
CGCCTACATACCTCGCTCTGCTAATCCTGTTACCAGTGGCTGCTGCCAGTGGCGATAAGTCGTGTCTTAC
CGGGTTGGACTCAAGACGATAGTTACCGGATAAGGCGCAGCGGTCGGGCTGAACGGGGGGTTCGTGCACA
CAGCCCAGCTTGGAGCGAACGACCTACACCGAACTGAGATACCTACAGCGTGAGCTATGAGAAAGCGCCA
CGGTTCCCGAAGGGAGAAAGGCGGACAGGTATCCGGTAAGCGGCAGGGTCGGAACAGGAGAGCGCACGAG
GGAGCTTCCAGGGGGAAACGCCTGGTATCTTTATAGTCCTGT
Features (pLannotate 1.2.2; 19 found; start..end, strand, type, name):
    457..475     -  promoter       T7 Φ3.8 promoter (fragment): weak promoter for bacteriophage T7 RNA polymerase
    532..553     +  protein_bind   CAP binding site: CAP binding activates transcription in the presence of cAMP. E. coli catabolite activator protein
    568..598     +  promoter       lac promoter: promoter for the E. coli lac operon
    606..622     +  protein_bind   lac operator: The lac repressor binds to the lac operator to inhibit transcription in E. coli. This inhibition can be relieved by adding lactose or isopropyl-β-D-thiogalactopyranoside (IPTG). lac repressor encoded by lacI
    667..685     +  promoter       T3 promoter: promoter for bacteriophage T3 RNA polymerase
    701..724     +  misc_feature   MCS (fragment): pBluescript multiple cloning site
    733..751     -  promoter       T7 promoter: promoter for bacteriophage T7 RNA polymerase
    759..914     +  CDS            lacZα (fragment): LacZα fragment of β-galactosidase; lacZ fragment
   1623..1639    +  promoter       LEU2 promoter (fragment): S. cerevisiae LEU2
   2749..3447    +  CDS            TagBFP: TagBFP is a basic (constitutively fluorescent) blue fluorescent protein published in 2008, derived from Entacmaea quadricolor. It is reported to be a very rapidly-maturing monomer with very low acid sensitivity.
   3460..3684    +  polyA_signal   bGH poly(A) signal: bovine growth hormone polyadenylation signal
   3688..3705    +  promoter       SV40 promoter (fragment): SV40 enhancer and early promoter
   3754..3835    -  polyA_signal   SV40 poly(A) signal: SV40 polyadenylation signal
   3858..3925    -  CDS            large T antigen (fragment): large T antigen from SV40 (simian virus 40)
   3959..4040    -  polyA_signal   SV40 poly(A) signal: SV40 polyadenylation signal
   4063..4130    -  CDS            large T antigen (fragment): large T antigen from SV40 (simian virus 40)
   4357..4375    +  promoter       T7 promoter: promoter for bacteriophage T7 RNA polymerase
   4662..5471    +  CDS            KanR: aminoglycoside phosphotransferase; aph(3')-Ia; confers resistance to kanamycin in bacteria or G418 (Geneticin®) in eukaryotes
   5614..70      +  rep_origin     ori (across the origin): high-copy-number ColE1/pMB1/pBR322/pUC origin of replication
