[The description below was written by a language model from this plasmid's Addgene catalogue record and pLannotate feature annotations shown in this document.]
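Description:
pPRISM-Stop-cmlc2-TagBFP is a donor plasmid for precise, CRISPR-directed genomic integration by the GeneWeld method, in which short homology arms direct a cargo cassette into a nuclease-cut target locus. It is built on the small pK backbone (vector type listed as synthetic biology) and is propagated in E. coli as a high-copy plasmid through a ColE1/pUC-type origin, with kanamycin selection from an aph(3')-Ia KanR gene. The sequenced record is 6,132 nt, consistent with the stated backbone and insert sizes. The depositor notes some discrepancies between the repository's sequencing result and the submitted sequence, and states that they do not affect function.

The named insert is a "3x3 Stop" sequence, listed under zebrafish. The name suggests a cassette meant to terminate expression of the targeted gene, but the record does not spell out its composition and the automated annotation does not label it. A secondary marker lets integration carriers be identified visually: a cardiac myosin light chain 2 (cmlc2) promoter drives nuclear-localised TagBFP, giving blue fluorescence in heart cells. The feature table shows the TagBFP coding sequence followed by a bGH polyadenylation signal. Downstream lie two reverse-oriented copies of an SV40 poly(A) signal, each with an adjacent large T antigen fragment. The cmlc2 promoter itself is unannotated and presumably occupies the unlabelled region upstream of TagBFP.

Other annotated elements are a lac promoter/operator with a lacZα fragment, T3 and T7 promoters, and a pBluescript MCS fragment. The record does not state their role, nor where user-supplied homology arms are inserted. Very short hits such as the LEU2 and SV40 promoter fragments are probably incidental matches. The construct is intended mainly for zebrafish, though the depositor comments it may work in other species.
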