Addgene plasmid #117774: pPRISM-Stop-cmlc2-TagBFP
Purpose: Donor for precise CRISPR directed genomic integration using the GeneWeld method
Depositing lab: Jeffrey Essner. Depositing organization: Iowa State University. Publication: Efficient targeted integration directed by short homology in zebrafish and mammalian cells. Wierson WA, Welker JM, Almeida MP, Mann CM, Webster DA, Torrie ME, Weiss TJ, Kambakam S, Vollbrecht MK, Lan M, McKeighan KC, Levey J, Ming Z, Wehmeier A, Mikelson CS, Haltom JA, Kwan KM, Chien CB, Balciunas D, Ekker SC, Clark KJ, Webber BR, Moriarity BS, Solin SL, Carlson DF, Dobbs DL, McGrail M, Essner J. Elife. 2020 May 15;9. pii: 53968. doi: 10.7554/eLife.53968. PubMed 32412410.
Backbone
  Vector backbone: pK
  Backbone manufacturer: Karl J. Clark
  Backbone size w/o insert (bp): 2856
  Vector type: Synthetic Biology
Growth in bacteria
  Bacterial resistance: Kanamycin, 50 μg/mL
  Growth temperature: 30°C
  Growth strain: NEB Stable
  Copy number: High Copy
Gene/Insert
  Gene/Insert name: 3x3 Stop sequence (alt name: Stop)
  Species: D. rerio (zebrafish)
  Insert size (bp): 3276
  Cloning method: Gibson Cloning
  Sequencing primers: 5′ aaaagcaagaaagaaaactagagtgg; 3′ atggctcataacaccccttg
Terms and licenses: Academic/Nonprofit Terms; Industry Terms: Not Available to Industry
Depositor comments: Secondary gene is a cardiac-myosin-light-chain-2 promoter driving NLS-TagBFP. Online tools and cloning help available at <www.genesculpt.org/gtaghd/>. May work in additional species beyond those listed. Please note that some discrepancies were found between Addgene's quality control result and the depositor's provided sequence. The depositor noted that these discrepancies do NOT affect plasmid function.
How to cite: pPRISM-Stop-cmlc2-TagBFP was a gift from Jeffrey Essner (Addgene plasmid # 117774 ; http://n2t.net/addgene:117774 ; RRID:Addgene_117774)
