>Addgene plasmid #117774 | pPRISM-Stop-cmlc2-TagBFP | depositor partial sequence | sequence record 222275 | Backbone
TGAAGAGCTATCCGGATATATATGTATGTTATCATAACTGTACTGGCTATGTCAGGTGGTAATGACTGTA
ACGTTACGTTACTCGTTGTAGGCACGACATTGAATATGCTCTTCTCCGCTGTGGCCCGAACGCCTCCCGC
TAGCGATGGGATCTAATACGACTCACTATAGGGAGACCAAGGGAAAATAGAATGAAGTGATCTCCAAAAA
ATAAGTACTTTTTGACTGTAAATAAAATTGTAAGGAGTAAAAAGTACTTTTTTTTCTAAAAAAATGTAAT
TAAGTAAAAGTAAAAGTATTGATTTTTAATTGTACTCAAGTAAAGTAAAAATCCCCAAAAATAATACTTA
AGTACAGTAATCAAGTAAAATTACTCAAGTACTTTACACCTCTGGGATCCAGCTGCATCATGAACAATAA
AACTGTCTGCTTACATAAACAGTAATACAAGGGGTGTTATGAGCCATATTCAACGGGAAACGTCGAGGCC
GCGATTAAATTCCAACATGGATGCTGATTTATATGGGTATAAATGGGCTCGCGATAATGTCGGGCAATCA
GGTGCGACAATCTATCGCTTGTATGGGAAGCCCGATGCGCCAGAGTTGTTTCTGAAACATGGCAAAGGTA
GCGTTGCCAATGATGTTACAGATGAGATGGTCAGACTAAACTGGCTGACGGAATTTATGCCTCTTCCGAC
CATCAAGCATTTTATCCGTACTCCTGATGATGCATGGTTACTCACCACTGCGATCCCCGGAAAAACAGCA
TTCCAGGTATTAGAAGAATATCCTGATTCAGGTGAAAATATTGTTGATGCGCTGGCAGTGTTCCTGCGCC
GGTTGCATTCGATTCCTGTTTGTAATTGTCCTTTTAACAGCGATCGCGTATTTCGTCTCGCTCAGGCGCA
ATCACGAATGAATAACGGTTTGGTTGATGCGAGTGATTTTGATGACGAGCGTAATGGCTGGCCTGTTGAA
CAAGTCTGGAAAGAAATGCATAAACTTTTGCCATTCTCACCGGATTCAGTCGTCACTCATGGTGATTTCT
CACTTGATAACCTTATTTTTGACGAGGGGAAATTAATAGGTTGTATTGATGTTGGACGAGTCGGAATCGC
AGACCGATACCAGGATCTTGCCATCCTATGGAACTGCCTCGGTGAGTTTTCTCCTTCATTACAGAAACGG
CTTTTTCAAAAATATGGTATTGATAATCCTGATATGAATAAATTGCAGTTTCATTTGATGCTCGATGAGT
TTTTCTAATCAGAATTGGTTAATTGGTTGTAACACTGGCAAAAAGGATCTAGGTGAAGATCCTTTTTGAT
AATCTCATGACCAAAATCCCTTAACGTGAGTTTTCGTTCCACTGAGCGTCAGACCCCGTAGAAAAGATCA
AAGGATCTTCTTGAGATCCTTTTTTTCTGCGCGTAATCTGCTGCTTGCAAACAAAAAAACCACCGCTACC
AGCGGTGGTTTGTTTGCCGGATCAAGAGCTACCAACTCTTTTTCCGAAGGTAACTGGCTTCAGCAGAGCG
CAGATACCAAATACTGTTCTTCTAGTGTAGCCGTAGTTAGGCCACCACTTCAAGAACTCTGTAGCACCGC
CTACATACCTCGCTCTGCTAATCCTGTTACCAGTGGCTGCTGCCAGTGGCGATAAGTCGTGTCTTACCGG
GTTGGACTCAAGACGATAGTTACCGGATAAGGCGCAGCGGTCGGGCTGAACGGGGGGTTCGTGCACACAG
CCCAGCTTGGAGCGAACGACCTACACCGAACTGAGATACCTACAGCGTGAGCTATGAGAAAGCGCCACGG
TTCCCGAAGGGAGAAAGGCGGACAGGTATCCGGTAAGCGGCAGGGTCGGAACAGGAGAGCGCACGAGGGA
GCTTCCAGGGGGAAACGCCTGGTATCTTTATAGTCCTGTCGGGTTTCGCCACCTCTGACTTGAGCGTCGA
TTTTTGTGATGCTCGTCAGGGGGGCGGAGCCTATGGAAAAACGCCAGCAACGCGGCCTTTTTACGGTTCC
TGGCCTTTTGCTGGCCTTTTGCTCACATGTTCTTTCCTGCGTTATCCCCTGATTCTGTGGATAACCGTAT
TACCGCCTTTGAGTGAGCTGATACCGCTCGCCGCAGCCGAACGACCGAGCGCAGCGAGTCAGTGAGCGAG
GAAGCGGAACAGATTTAAATGGTACCGAGCAGAGGTGTAAAAAGTACTCAAAAATTTTACTCAAGTGAAA
GTACAAGTACTTAGGGAAAATTTTACTCAATTAAAAGTAAAAGTATCTGGCTAGAATCTTACTTGAGTAA
AAGTAAAAAAGTACTCCATTAAAATTGTACTTGAGTATTAAGGAAGTAAAAGTAAAAGCAAGAAAGAAAA
CTAGAGTGGTCTCCCTTTAGTGAGGGTCAATTGATGGGAGGCGTTCGGGCCACAGCGGACACGCAGGTGC
GCAACGCAATTAATGTGAGTTAGCTCACTCATTAGGCACCCCAGGCTTTACACTTTATGCTTCCGGCTCG
TATGTTGTGTGGAATTGTGAGCGGATAACAATTTCACACAGGAAACAGCTATGACCATGATTACGCCAAG
CGCGCAATTAACCCTCACTAAAGGGAACAAAAGCTGGAGGACCTCGAGGGGGGGCCCGGTACCCAATTCG
CCCTATAGTGAGTCGTATTACGCGCGCTCACTGGCCGTCGTTTTACAACGTCGTGACTGGGAAAACCCTG
GCGTTACCCAACTTAATCGCCTTGCAGCACATCCCCCTTTCGCCAGCTGGCGTAATAGCGAAGAGGCCCG
CACCGATCGCCCTTCCCAACAGTTGCGCAGCCTGAATGGCGAATGGACCTGCCACA
