>Addgene plasmid #117774 | pPRISM-Stop-cmlc2-TagBFP | depositor partial sequence | sequence record 222276 | Insert
CTTCTATAATGATAGGTAGTAATGATTAGTAATGAGACTAGTAATTAAGTCTCAGCCACCGTTAACTGAA
CATGTCAAAACCTGTGGAGACTGTTGAGATTTGATGTTCTGAAAAGATAAAGCCTATAAATAAAATGTTG
CCCAAATTTCCTGCCTGATGTTTTTCTTTGTCTTTGCTACATGGCTTTGCTGCTCGGATCGGCTCACTCT
GTGTATGCCACGTTCACTTTGTACTCTCCTTCTCACGGTAGGTTTATTATTTTTAGATGTGCAGTTAGTT
TCTGTGAAATAACACACCACACACTGATATTGTCTGTGCATTGACTTGGTGAGTGCACATTGTTTTTGAT
CTTGACATATTTATATTTGATTGATCAGGTGAACTGTGTGAATCTAAAGTGCTCCATACAGATGTTCTGC
ATTGAAAATATTCTCATTTTATTAGTGGAAGTGAGTGTATGCCACATCCAATCAATTTCAGCAAACACCC
CAGTATGATTTAATGCAAAAAAATGAAGGTATCAAACACGCATTACTACTTTGCAGTTAAATATTTAACA
TTTATTCCAACACGAAAAAAAGCAGTAAATAACACTTTGACAAACACGTCAGGACATCTTATTTTTGTCA
CCCTCACAGGCAATTTAGTATAATATATTATATATATATATATATCATATAATAATATTCAGTATAATAT
ATATATATATATCATATTATAATATTCAGTATAATATAAAACACAAACACATATATGTATAATATAATAT
AACATTTTTATTTATTGAGATGCCTCTATGGACCGTGTTATAAGAAGTAAAGATCAGGAGAAGTAAACAT
GAAGTGTAATTATGAATACTGATGTTAAATTAAGCTATGATGAGTTTTCACTGTTAATTTACCATCTCAA
TTAAATGTTGATGCCTCCATGACCAAGTTAAGCAGATGAGACTGAGACAACTGTAGAAGACAAGATGTTC
ACTTTGCTGAATATAGCTGGCTTGACAGTTATCTATGACTCTATAAATATATATATATTTTTTTTTTTAT
AAAATGATTTATTTATAACTATATATCCATTTCTCAGACAGGTGCTTCATATCCCTCACTCCCGTAGCTG
TCCATGCTGGATCTGTCCCCGTTGTTTTTAAAAAGCTAAATAAGTTATTAACATGACTGCATCCAGCGAG
CCAAACCTGTCTGGTGTACAGCTACCAGAGAAGCTTGAGATCCTAGTCACCGGCGGCATTCATCCATCCT
TTTCATCCCTCAAATCTCTCATTCACGTCCCCCTCCCCATCTGCACACTTTATCTCATTTTCCACCCTGC
TGGAATCTGAGCACTTGTGCAGTTATCAGGGCTCCTGTATTTAGGAGGCTCTGGGTGTCCATGTAGGGGA
CGAACAGAAACACTGCAGACCTTTATAGAAGAACAAATGATAAGAGTCCTCATACATAAAGACTCCATTA
GAAACGTCAGTGACCCAGGAGCCCAGACCAACAGCAAAGCAGACAGTGAAGGATCCACAGCCTGACTAAC
TCGACAAACCCCCCCAAACCTAAGGTGAGTTGATCTTTAAGCTTTTTACATTTTCAGCTCGCATATATCA
ATTCGCGCGCATTGTCACACTAGCACCCACTAGCGGTCAGACTGCAGATTGCAGCACGAAACAGGAAGCT
GACTCCACATGGTCACATGCTCACTGAAGTGTTGACTTCCCTGACAGCTGTGCACTTTCTAAACCGGTTT
TCTCATTCATTTACAGTTCAGCCGGAATTCACCTCGAGACCATGGCTCCAAAGAAGAAGCGTAAGGTAAC
CATGAGCGAGCTGATTAAGGAGAACATGCACATGAAGCTGTACATGGAGGGCACCGTGGACAACCATCAC
TTCAAGTGCACATCCGAGGGCGAAGGCAAGCCCTACGAGGGCACCCAGACCATGAGAATCAAGGTGGTCG
AGGGCGGCCCTCTCCCCTTCGCCTTCGACATCCTGGCTACTAGCTTCCTCTACGGCAGCAAGACCTTCAT
CAACCACACCCAGGGCATCCCCGACTTCTTCAAGCAGTCCTTCCCTGAGGGCTTCACATGGGAGAGAGTC
ACCACATACGAAGACGGGGGCGTGCTGACCGCTACCCAGGACACCAGCCTCCAGGACGGCTGCCTCATCT
ACAACGTCAAGATCAGAGGGGTGAACTTCACATCCAACGGCCCTGTGATGCAGAAGAAAACACTCGGCTG
GGAGGCCTTCACCGAGACGCTGTACCCCGCTGACGGCGGCCTGGAAGGCAGAAACGACATGGCCCTGAAG
CTCGTGGGCGGGAGCCATCTGATCGCAAACATCAAGACCACATATAGATCCAAGAAACCCGCTAAGAACC
TCAAGATGCCTGGCGTCTACTATGTGGACTACAGACTGGAAAGAATCAAGGAGGCCAACAACGAGACCTA
CGTCGAGCAGCACGAGGTGGCAGTGGCCAGATACTGCGACCTCCCTAGCAAACTGGGGCACAAGCTCAAT
TAAAGCTGAGATCTGTGCCTTCTAGTTGCCAGCCATCTGTTGTTTGCCCCTCCCCCGTGCCTTCCTTGAC
CCTGGAAGGTGCCACTCCCACTGTCCTTTCCTAATAAAATGAGGAAATTGCATCGCATTGTCTGAGTAGG
TGTCATTCTATTCTGGGGGGTGGGGTGGGGCAGGACAGCAAGGGGGAGGATTGGGAAGACAATAGCAGGC
ATGCTGGGGATGCGGTGGGCTCTATGGCTTCTGAGGCGGAAAGAACCAAAGGGCGAATTAATTCATTGAT
GAGTTTGGACAAACCACAACTAGAATGCAGTGAAAAAAATGCTTTATTTGTGAAATTTGTGATGCTATTG
CTTTATTTGTAACCATTATAAGCTGCAATAAACAAGTTAACAACAACAATTGCATTCATTTTATGTTTCA
GGTTCAGGGGGAGGTGTGGGAGGTTTTTTAAAGCAAGTAAAACCTCTACAAATGTGGTCATTGATGAGTT
TGGACAAACCACAACTAGAATGCAGTGAAAAAAATGCTTTATTTGTGAAATTTGTGATGCTATTGCTTTA
TTTGTAACCATTATAAGCTGCAATAAACAAGTTAACAACAACAATTGCATTCATTTTATGTTTCAGGTTC
AGGGGGAGGTGTGGGAGGTTTTTTAAAGCAAGTAAAACCTCTACAAATGTGGTCATTCAGATCAATTAAC
CCTCACCCGGGCTAGCGATGCATGGGAGCTCTGACGTACGTTGTCTAGCAAGGAAG
